>Addgene plasmid #61501 | pERB219 | depositor full sequence | sequence record 112596 | pERB219 sequence 9983 bps
AAGCTTAATAAACACGGAAGGAGACAATACCGGAAGGAACCCGCGCTATGACGGCAATAAAAAGACAGAA
TAAAACGCACGGGTGTTGGGTCGTTTGTTCATAAACGCGGGGTTCGGTCCCAGGGCTGGCACTCTGTCGA
TACCCCACCGAGACCCCATTGGGGCCAATACGCCCGCGTTTCTTCCTTTTCCCCACCCCACCCCCCAAGT
TCGGGTGAAGGCCCAGGGCTCGCAGCCAACGTCGGGGCGGCAGGCCCTGCCATAGCCACTGGCCCCGTGG
GTTAGGGACGGGGTCCCCCATTCGAGAATAAATAACTTCGTATAAAGTATCCTATACGAAGTTATCACCA
TGACCGAGTACAAGCCCACGGTGCGCCTCGCCACCCGCGACGACGTCCCCCGGGCCGTACGCACCCTCGC
CGCCGCGTTCGCCGACTACCCCGCCACGCGCCACACCGTCGACCCGGACCGCCACATCGAGCGGGTCACC
GAGCTGCAAGAACTCTTCCTCACGCGCGTCGGGCTCGACATCGGCAAGGTGTGGGTCGCGGACGACGGCG
CCGCGGTGGCGGTCTGGACCACGCCGGAGAGCGTCGAAGCGGGGGCGGTGTTCGCCGAGATCGGCCCGCG
CATGGCCGAGTTGAGCGGTTCCCGGCTGGCCGCGCAGCAACAGATGGAAGGCCTCCTGGCGCCGCACCGG
CCCAAGGAGCCCGCGTGGTTCCTGGCCACCGTCGGCGTCTCGCCCGACCACCAGGGCAAGGGTCTGGGCA
GCGCCGTCGTGCTCCCCGGAGTGGAGGCGGCCGAGCGCGCCGGGGTGCCCGCCTTCCTGGAGACCTCCGC
GCCCCGCAACCTCCCCTTCTACGAGCGGCTCGGCTTCACCGTCACCGCCGACGTCGAGGTGCCCGAAGGA
CCGCGCACCTGGTGCATGACCCGCAAGCCCGGTGCCTGACGCCCGCCCCACGACCCGCAGCGCCCGACCG
AAAGGAGCGCACGACCCCATGGCTCCGACCGAAGCCGACCCGGGCGGCCCCGCCGACCCCGCACCCGCCC
CCGAGGCCCACCGACTCTAGAGCTCGCTGATCAGCCTCGACTGTGCCTTCTAGTTGCCAGCCATCTGTTG
TTTGCCCCTCCCCCGTGCCTTCCTTGACCCTGGAAGGTGCCACTCCCACTGTCCTTTCCTAATAAAATGA
GGAAATTGCATCGCATTGTCTGAGTAGGTGTCATTCTATTCTGGGGGGTGGGGTGGGGCAGGACAGCAAG
GGGGAGGATTGGGAAGACAATAGCACTAGTTATTAATAGTAATCAATTACGGGGTCATTAGTTCATAGCC
CATATATGGAGTTCCGCGTTACATAACTTACGGTAAATGGCCCGCCTGGCTGACCGCCCAACGACCCCCG
CCCATTGACGTCAATAATGACGTATGTTCCCATAGTAACGCCAATAGGGACTTTCCATTGACGTCAATGG
GTGGAGTATTTACGGTAAACTGCCCACTTGGCAGTACATCAAGTGTATCATATGCCAAGTACGCCCCCTA
TTGACGTCAATGACGGTAAATGGCCCGCCTGGCATTATGCCCAGTACATGACCTTATGGGACTTTCCTAC
TTGGCAGTACATCTACGTATTAGTCATCGCTATTACCATGGTCGAGGTGAGCCCCACGTTCTGCTTCACT
CTCCCCATCTCCCCCCCCTCCCCACCCCCAATTTTGTATTTATTTATTTTTTAATTATTTTGTGCAGCGA
TGGGGGCGGGGGGGGGGGGGGGGCGCGCGCCAGGCGGGGCGGGGCGGGGCGAGGGGCGGGGCGGGGCGAG
GCGGAGAGGTGCGGCGGCAGCCAATCAGAGCGGCGCGCTCCGAAAGTTTCCTTTTATGGCGAGGCGGCGG
CGGCGGCGGCCCTATAAAAAGCGAAGCGCGCGGCGGGCGGGAGTCGCTGCGCGCTGCCTTCGCCCCGTGC
CCCGCTCCGCCGCCGCCTCGCGCCGCCCGCCCCGGCTCTGACTGACCGCGTTACTCCCACAGGTGAGCGG
GCGGGACGGCCCTTCTCCTCCGGGCTGTAATTAGCGCTTGGTTTAATGACGGCTTGTTTCTTTTCTGTGG
CTGCGTGAAAGCCTTGAGGGGCTCCGGGAGGGCCCTTTGTGCGGGGGGAGCGGCTCGGGGGGTGCGTGCG
TGTGTGTGTGCGTGGGGAGCGCCGCGTGCGGCTCCGCGCTGCCCGGCGGCTGTGAGCGCTGCGGGCGCGG
CGCGGGGCTTTGTGCGCTCCGCAGTGTGCGCGAGGGGAGCGCGGCCGGGGGCGGTGCCCCGCGGTGCGGG
GGGGGCTGCGAGGGGAACAAAGGCTGCGTGCGGGGTGTGTGCGTGGGGGGGTGAGCAGGGGGTGTGGGCG
CGTCGGTCGGGCTGCAACCCCCCCTGCACCCCCCTCCCCGAGTTGCTGAGCACGGCCCGGCTTCGGGTGC
GGGGCTCCGTACGGGGCGTGGCGCGGGGCTCGCCGTGCCGGGCGGGGGGTGGCGGCAGGTGGGGGTGCCG
GGCGGGGCGGGGCCGCCTCGGGCCGGGGAGGGCTCGGGGGAGGGGCGCGGCGGCCCCCGGAGCGCCGGCG
GCTGTCGAGGCGCGGCGAGCCGCAGCCATTGCCTTTTATGGTAATCGTGCGAGAGGGCGCAGGGACTTCC
TTTGTCCCAAATCTGTGCGGAGCCGAAATCTGGGAGGCGCCGCCGCACCCCCTCTAGCGGGCGCGGGGCG
AAGCGGTGCGGCGCCGGCAGGAAGGAAATGGGCGGGGAGGGCCTTCGTGCGTCGCCGCGCCGCCGTCCCC
TTCTCCCTCTCCAGCCTCGGGGCTGTCCGCGGGGGGACGGCTGCCTTCGGGGGGGACGGGGCAGGGCGGG
GTTCGGCTTCTGGCGTGTGACCGGCGGCTCTAGAGCCTCTGCTAACCATGTTCATGCCTTCTTCTTTTTC
CTACAGCTCCTGGGCAACGTGCTGGTTATTGTGCTGTCTCATCATTTTGGCAAAGAATTGCTCGACCACC
GGCGCGCTGCAGTACGGCGCGCCACCATGGCAGAAATCGGTACTGGCTTTCCATTCGACCCCCATTATGT
GGAAGTCCTGGGCGAGCGCATGCACTACGTCGATGTTGGTCCGCGCGATGGCACCCCTGTGCTGTTCCTG
CACGGTAACCCGACCTCCTCCTACGTGTGGCGCAACATCATCCCGCATGTTGCACCGACCCATCGCTGCA
TTGCTCCAGACCTGATCGGTATGGGCAAATCCGACAAACCAGACCTGGGTTATTTCTTCGACGACCACGT
CCGCTTCATGGATGCCTTCATCGAAGCCCTGGGTCTGGAAGAGGTCGTCCTGGTCATTCACGACTGGGGC
TCCGCTCTGGGTTTCCACTGGGCCAAGCGCAATCCAGAGCGCGTCAAAGGTATTGCATTTATGGAGTTCA
TCCGCCCTATCCCGACCTGGGACGAATGGCCAGAATTTGCCCGCGAGACCTTCCAGGCCTTCCGCACCAC
CGACGTCGGCCGCAAGCTGATCATCGATCAGAACGTTTTTATCGAGGGTACGCTGCCGATGGGTGTCGTC
CGCCCGCTGACTGAAGTCGAGATGGACCATTACCGCGAGCCGTTCCTGAATCCTGTTGACCGCGAGCCAC
TGTGGCGCTTCCCAAACGAGCTGCCAATCGCCGGTGAGCCAGCGAACATCGTCGCGCTGGTCGAAGAATA
CATGGACTGGCTGCACCAGTCCCCTGTCCCGAAGCTGCTGTTCTGGGGCACCCCAGGCGTTCTGATCCCA
CCGGCCGAAGCCGCTCGCCTGGCCAAAAGCCTGCCTAACTGCAAGGCTGTGGACATCGGCCCGGGTCTGA
ATCTGCTGCAAGAAGACAACCCGGACCTGATCGGCAGCGAGATCGCGCGCTGGCTGTCGACGCTCGAGAT
TTCCGGTTACGTAGCCACCATGGTGAGCAAGGGCGAGGAGCTGTTCACCGGGGTGGTGCCCATCCTGGTC
GAGCTGGACGGCGACGTAAACGGCCACAAGTTCAGCGTGTCCGGCGAGGGCGAGGGCGATGCCACCTACG
GCAAGCTGACCCTGAAGTTCATCTGCACCACCGGCAAGCTGCCCGTGCCCTGGCCCACCCTCGTGACCAC
CCTGACCTACGGCGTGCAGTGCTTCAGCCGCTACCCCGACCACATGAAGCAGCACGACTTCTTCAAGTCC
GCCATGCCCGAAGGCTACGTCCAGGAGCGCACCATCTTCTTCAAGGACGACGGCAACTACAAGACCCGCG
CCGAGGTGAAGTTCGAGGGCGACACCCTGGTGAACCGCATCGAGCTGAAGGGCATCGACTTCAAGGAGGA
CGGCAACATCCTGGGGCACAAGCTGGAGTACAACTACAACAGCCACAACGTCTATATCATGGCCGACAAG
CAGAAGAACGGCATCAAGGTGAACTTCAAGATCCGCCACAACATCGAGGACGGCAGCGTGCAGCTCGCCG
ACCACTACCAGCAGAACACCCCCATCGGCGACGGCCCCGTGCTGCTGCCCGACAACCACTACCTGAGCAC
CCAGTCCGCCCTGAGCAAAGACCCCAACGAGAAGCGCGATCACATGGTCCTGCTGGAGTTCGTGACCGCC
GCCGGGATCACTCTCGGCATGGACGAGCTGTACAAGGGTGGTGAATCCGGTGATGCATCGTATCGATTGC
TAGCCAACATTGAAGCCATCATTGCCTCTGAAAAAGAAGTATGGAACAGAGAAAAATTGACTCTCCAGAA
ATCTTTGAAAAGGGCAGAGGCTGAAGTATACAAACTGAAAGCTGAACTAAGAAATGACTCTTTACTTCAA
ACTCTGAGCCCTGATTCTGAACATGTCACTTTAAAGAGAATTTATGGTAAATACTTGAGGGCAGAAAGTT
TTCGAAAGGCTCTCATTTACCAGAAGAAATACCTGCTGCTGTTACTGGGTGGGTTCCAGGAATGTGAAGA
TGCCACCTTGGCCCTGCTTGCCCGGATGGGGGGGCAGCCAGCTTTCACGGATCTAGAGGTGATCACCAAT
CGCCCAAAGGGCTTCACCAGGTTTCGGTCGGCCGTCAGAGTATCCATTGCAATTTCCAGAATGAAATTTT
TGGTTCGACGGTGGCATCGAGTCACAGGTTCTGTTTCCATCAATATTAACAGAGATGGCTTTGGACTGAA
TCAAGGTGCATCCGGATGACGATAAGCTTAAGGATCCGCCCCTCTCCCTCCCCCCCCCCTAACGTTACTG
GCCGAAGCCGCTTGGAATAAGGCCGGTGTGCGTTTGTCTATATGTTATTTTCCACCATATTGCCGTCTTT
TGGCAATGTGAGGGCCCGGAAACCTGGCCCTGTCTTCTTGACGAGCATTCCTAGGGGTCTTTCCCCTCTC
GCCAAAGGAATGCAAGGTCTGTTGAATGTCGTGAAGGAAGCAGTTCCTCTGGAAGCTTCTTGAAGACAAA
CAACGTCTGTAGCGACCCTTTGCAGGCAGCGGAACCCCCCACCTGGCGACAGGTGCCTCTGCGGCCAAAA
GCCACGTGTATAAGATACACCTGCAAAGGCGGCACAACCCCAGTGCCACGTTGTGAGTTGGATAGTTGTG
GAAAGAGTCAAATGGCTCTCCTCAAGCGTATTCAACAAGGGGCTGAAGGATGCCCAGAAGGTACCCCATT
GTATGGGATCTGATCTGGGGCCTCGGTACACATGCTTTACATGTGTTTAGTCGAGGTTAAAAAAACGTCT
AGGCCCCCCGAACCACGGGGACGTGGTTTTCCTTTGAAAAACACGATGATAATATGGTGAGCAAGGGCGA
GGAGGATAACATGGCCATCATCAAGGAGTTCATGCGCTTCAAGGTGCACATGGAGGGCTCCGTGAACGGC
CACGAGTTCGAGATCGAGGGCGAGGGCGAGGGCCGCCCCTACGAGGGCACCCAGACCGCCAAGCTGAAGG
TGACCAAGGGTGGCCCCCTGCCCTTCGCCTGGGACATCCTGTCCCCTCAGTTCATGTACGGCTCCAAGGC
CTACGTGAAGCACCCCGCCGACATCCCCGACTACTTGAAGCTGTCCTTCCCCGAGGGCTTCAAGTGGGAG
CGCGTGATGAACTTCGAGGACGGCGGCGTGGTGACCGTGACCCAGGACTCCTCCCTGCAGGACGGCGAGT
TCATCTACAAGGTGAAGCTGCGCGGCACCAACTTCCCCTCCGACGGCCCCGTAATGCAGAAGAAGACCAT
GGGCTGGGAGGCCTCCTCCGAGCGGATGTACCCCGAGGACGGCGCCCTGAAGGGCGAGATCAAGCAGAGG
CTGAAGCTGAAGGACGGCGGCCACTACGACGCTGAGGTCAAGACCACCTACAAGGCCAAGAAGCCCGTGC
AGCTGCCCGGCGCCTACAACGTCAACATCAAGTTGGACATCACCTCCCACAACGAGGACTACACCATCGT
GGAACAGTACGAACGCGCCGAGGGCCGCCACTCCACCGGCGGCATGGACGAGCTGTATAAGGCCGGCCTG
GAGTCTAGAATCAGTCTGATTGCGGCGTTAGCGGTAGATCGCGTTATCGGCATGGAAAACGCCATGCCGT
GGAACCTGCCTGCCGATCTCGCCTGGTTTAAACGCAACACCTTAAATAAACCCGTGATTATGGGCCGCCA
TACCTGGGAATCAATCGGTCGTCCGTTGCCAGGACGCAAAAATATTATCCTCAGCAGTCAACCGGGTACG
GACGATCGCGTAACGTGGGTGAAGTCGGTGGATGAAGCCATCGCGGCGTGTGGTGACGTACCAGAAATCA
TGGTGATTGGCGGCGGTCGCGTTTATGAACAGTTCTTGCCAAAAGCGCAAAAACTGTATCTGACGCATAT
CGACGCAGAAGTGGAAGGCGACACCCATTTCCCGGATTACGAGCCGGATGACTGGGAATCGGTATTCAGC
GAATTCCACGATGCTGATGCGCAGAACTCTCACAGCTATTGCTTTGAGATTCTGGAGCGGCGGGAACAAA
AACTCATCTCAGAAGAGGATCTTTAATTAAGCGCTCGAGGCGGCCGCAATTCACTCCTCAGGTGCAGGCT
GCCTATCAGAAGGTGGTGGCTGGTGTGGCCAATGCCCTGGCTCACAAATACCACTGAGATCTTTTTCCCT
CTGCCAAAAATTATGGGGACATCATGAAGCCCCTTGAGCATCTGACTTCTGGCTAATAAAGGAAATTTAT
TTTCATTGCAATAGTGTGTTGGAATTTTTTGTGTCTCTCACTCGGAAGGACATATGGGAGGGCAAATCAT
TTAAAACATCAGAATGAGTATTTGGTTTAGAGTTTGGCAACATATGCCATATGCTGGCTGCCATGAACAA
AGGTGGCTATAAAGAGGTCATCAGTATATGAAACAGCCCCCTGCTGTCCATTCCTTATTCCATAGAAAAG
CCTTGACTTGAGGTTAGATTTTTTTTATATTTTGTTTTGTGTTATTTTTTTCTTTAACATCCCTAAAATT
TTCCTTACATGTTTTACTAGCCAGATTTTTCCTCCTCTCCTGACTACTCCCAGTCATAGCTGTCCCTCTT
CTCTTATGAAGATCCCTCGACCTGAGCGTCGAGCTAGCATATGGATCCATATAACTTCGTATAATGTATG
CTATACGAAGTTATTACGATACCGTCAACTTGTTTATTGCAGCTTATAATGGTTACAAATAAAGCAATAG
CATCACAAATTTCACAAATAAAGCATTTTTTTCACTGCATTCTAGTTGTGGTTTGTCCAAACTCATCAAT
GTATCTTAGGTACCCAGCTTTTGTTCCCTTTAGTGAGGGTTAATTGCGCGCTTGGCGTAATCATGGTCAT
AGCTGTTTCCTGTGTGAAATTGTTATCCGCTCACAATTCCACACAACATACGAGCCGGAAGCATAAAGTG
TAAAGCCTGGGGTGCCTAATGAGTGAGCTAACTCACATTAATTGCGTTGCGCTCACTGCCCGCTTTCCAG
TCGGGAAACCTGTCGTGCCAGCTGCATTAATGAATCGGCCAACGCGCGGGGAGAGGCGGTTTGCGTATTG
GGCGCTCTTCCGCTTCCTCGCTCACTGACTCGCTGCGCTCGGTCGTTCGGCTGCGGCGAGCGGTATCAGC
TCACTCAAAGGCGGTAATACGGTTATCCACAGAATCAGGGGATAACGCAGGAAAGAACATGTGAGCAAAA
GGCCAGCAAAAGGCCAGGAACCGTAAAAAGGCCGCGTTGCTGGCGTTTTTCCATAGGCTCCGCCCCCCTG
ACGAGCATCACAAAAATCGACGCTCAAGTCAGAGGTGGCGAAACCCGACAGGACTATAAAGATACCAGGC
GTTTCCCCCTGGAAGCTCCCTCGTGCGCTCTCCTGTTCCGACCCTGCCGCTTACCGGATACCTGTCCGCC
TTTCTCCCTTCGGGAAGCGTGGCGCTTTCTCATAGCTCACGCTGTAGGTATCTCAGTTCGGTGTAGGTCG
TTCGCTCCAAGCTGGGCTGTGTGCACGAACCCCCCGTTCAGCCCGACCGCTGCGCCTTATCCGGTAACTA
TCGTCTTGAGTCCAACCCGGTAAGACACGACTTATCGCCACTGGCAGCAGCCACTGGTAACAGGATTAGC
AGAGCGAGGTATGTAGGCGGTGCTACAGAGTTCTTGAAGTGGTGGCCTAACTACGGCTACACTAGAAGAA
CAGTATTTGGTATCTGCGCTCTGCTGAAGCCAGTTACCTTCGGAAAAAGAGTTGGTAGCTCTTGATCCGG
CAAACAAACCACCGCTGGTAGCGGTGGTTTTTTTGTTTGCAAGCAGCAGATTACGCGCAGAAAAAAAGGA
TCTCAAGAAGATCCTTTGATCTTTTCTACGGGGTCTGACGCTCAGTGGAACGAAAACTCACGTTAAGGGA
TTTTGGTCATGAGATTATCAAAAAGGATCTTCACCTAGATCCTTTTAAATTAAAAATGAAGTTTTAAATC
AATCTAAAGTATATATGAGTAAACTTGGTCTGACAGTTACCAATGCTTAATCAGTGAGGCACCTATCTCA
GCGATCTGTCTATTTCGTTCATCCATAGTTGCCTGACTCCCCGTCGTGTAGATAACTACGATACGGGAGG
GCTTACCATCTGGCCCCAGTGCTGCAATGATACCGCGAGACCCACGCTCACCGGCTCCAGATTTATCAGC
AATAAACCAGCCAGCCGGAAGGGCCGAGCGCAGAAGTGGTCCTGCAACTTTATCCGCCTCCATCCAGTCT
ATTAATTGTTGCCGGGAAGCTAGAGTAAGTAGTTCGCCAGTTAATAGTTTGCGCAACGTTGTTGCCATTG
CTACAGGCATCGTGGTGTCACGCTCGTCGTTTGGTATGGCTTCATTCAGCTCCGGTTCCCAACGATCAAG
GCGAGTTACATGATCCCCCATGTTGTGCAAAAAAGCGGTTAGCTCCTTCGGTCCTCCGATCGTTGTCAGA
AGTAAGTTGGCCGCAGTGTTATCACTCATGGTTATGGCAGCACTGCATAATTCTCTTACTGTCATGCCAT
CCGTAAGATGCTTTTCTGTGACTGGTGAGTACTCAACCAAGTCATTCTGAGAATAGTGTATGCGGCGACC
GAGTTGCTCTTGCCCGGCGTCAATACGGGATAATACCGCGCCACATAGCAGAACTTTAAAAGTGCTCATC
ATTGGAAAACGTTCTTCGGGGCGAAAACTCTCAAGGATCTTACCGCTGTTGAGATCCAGTTCGATGTAAC
CCACTCGTGCACCCAACTGATCTTCAGCATCTTTTACTTTCACCAGCGTTTCTGGGTGAGCAAAAACAGG
AAGGCAAAATGCCGCAAAAAAGGGAATAAGGGCGACACGGAAATGTTGAATACTCATACTCTTCCTTTTT
CAATATTATTGAAGCATTTATCAGGGTTATTGTCTCATGAGCGGATACATATTTGAATGTATTTAGAAAA
ATAAACAAATAGGGGTTCCGCGCACATTTCCCCGAAAAGTGCC
Features (pLannotate 1.2.2; 27 found; start..end, strand, type, name):
     52..100     +  polyA_signal   HSV TK poly(A) signal: herpes simplex virus thymidine kinase polyadenylation signal (Cole and Stacy, 1985)
    191..207     -  polyA_signal   bGH poly(A) signal (fragment): bovine growth hormone polyadenylation signal
    312..345     -  protein_bind   lox2272: Cre-mediated recombination occurs in the 8-bp core sequence (GGATACTT). lox2272 sites are compatible with each other, but incompatible with loxP or loxN sites (Lee and Saito, 1988). Cre recombinase
    350..949     +  CDS            PuroR: puromycin N-acetyltransferase; pac from Streptomyces alboniger; confers resistance to puromycin
    999..1064    +  CDS            dmpM (fragment): DMPM_STRAD - Protein inferred from homology: Swiss-Prot protein existence level 3. From Streptomyces alboniger.
   1091..1202    +  polyA_signal   bGH poly(A) signal: bovine growth hormone polyadenylation signal
   1347..1650    +  enhancer       CMV enhancer: human cytomegalovirus immediate early enhancer
   1652..1929    +  promoter       chicken β-actin promoter: No description available
   1930..2946    +  intron         chimeric intron: chimera between introns from chicken β-actin and rabbit β-globin
   3037..3926    +  CDS            HaloTag® (fragment): modified bacterial dehalogenase that forms covalent bonds with chloroalkane derivatives
   3940..4656    +  CDS            EGFP: EGFP is a basic (constitutively fluorescent) green fluorescent protein published in 1996, derived from Aequorea victoria. It is reported to be a rapidly-maturing weak dimer with moderate acid sensitivity.
   4693..5190    +  CDS            AKAP9 (fragment): AKAP9_HUMAN - Also known as AKAP350, AKAP450, KIAA0803. Experimental evidence at protein level: Swiss-Prot protein existence level 1. [Isoform 4]: Associated with the N-methyl-D-aspartate receptor and is specifically found in the neuromuscular junction (NMJ) as well as in neuronal synapses, suggesting a role in the organization of postsynaptic specializations. From Homo sapiens (Human).
   5219..5797    +  misc_feature   IRES2: internal ribosome entry site (IRES) of the encephalomyocarditis virus (EMCV)
   5794..6501    +  CDS            mCherry: mCherry is a basic (constitutively fluorescent) red fluorescent protein published in 2004, derived from Discosoma sp.. It is reported to be a very rapidly-maturing monomer with low acid sensitivity.
   6520..6993    +  CDS            ecDHFR: E. coli dihydrofolate reductase; folA
   7047..7124    +  CDS            HBB (fragment): HBB_PONPY - Experimental evidence at transcript level: Swiss-Prot protein existence level 2. Involved in oxygen transport from the lung to the various peripheral tissues. From Pongo pygmaeus (Bornean orangutan).
   7195..7250    +  polyA_signal   β-globin poly(A) signal: rabbit β-globin polyadenylation signal (Gil and Proudfoot, 1987)
   7611..7644    -  protein_bind   loxP: Cre-mediated recombination occurs in the 8-bp core sequence (GCATACAT). Cre recombinase
   7657..7778    +  polyA_signal   SV40 poly(A) signal: SV40 polyadenylation signal
   7797..7815    -  promoter       T3 promoter: promoter for bacteriophage T3 RNA polymerase
   7860..7876    -  protein_bind   lac operator: The lac repressor binds to the lac operator to inhibit transcription in E. coli. This inhibition can be relieved by adding lactose or isopropyl-β-D-thiogalactopyranoside (IPTG). lac repressor encoded by lacI
   7884..7914    -  promoter       lac promoter: promoter for the E. coli lac operon
   7929..7950    -  protein_bind   CAP binding site: CAP binding activates transcription in the presence of cAMP. E. coli catabolite activator protein
   7963..8055    -  CDS            lacI (fragment): lac repressor; lacI; The lac repressor binds to the lac operator to inhibit transcription in E. coli. This inhibition can be relieved by adding lactose or isopropyl-β-D-thiogalactopyranoside (IPTG).
   8238..8826    -  rep_origin     ori: high-copy-number ColE1/pMB1/pBR322/pUC origin of replication
   8997..9857    -  CDS            AmpR: β-lactamase; bla; confers resistance to ampicillin, carbenicillin, and related antibiotics
   9858..9962    -  promoter       AmpR promoter: bla
