[The description below was written by a language model from this plasmid's Addgene catalogue record and pLannotate feature annotations shown in this document.]
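Description:
pERB219 is a 9,983 bp mammalian expression plasmid built on the pEM791 backbone. It constitutively co-expresses the two protein partners of a chemically or light-induced dimerization system. In bacteria it is maintained through a high-copy ColE1/pUC-type origin and an ampicillin resistance gene (β-lactamase) with its own promoter. Puromycin N-acetyltransferase is the mammalian selectable marker.

The payload sits between a lox2272 site and a loxP site. These sites are incompatible with each other, an arrangement characteristic of Cre recombinase-mediated cassette exchange into a matching genomic acceptor locus, although the record does not state this use. The PuroR coding sequence begins immediately after lox2272 with no annotated promoter upstream, so it may depend on a promoter supplied at an integration site. It is followed by a bGH polyadenylation signal.

Downstream, a CAG-type promoter (CMV enhancer, chicken β-actin promoter and chimeric intron) drives a single bicistronic transcript. The first cistron encodes HaloTag fused to EGFP and a human AKAP9 fragment, which corresponds to the PACT domain named in the record and is generally used as a centrosome-targeting sequence. An EMCV IRES then allows translation of mCherry fused to E. coli dihydrofolate reductase. The transcript ends at a rabbit β-globin polyadenylation signal.

HaloTag binds chloroalkane ligands covalently, and ecDHFR is the other ligand-binding module. A bifunctional, photocaged dimerizer can therefore recruit the diffusible red mCherry-DHFR protein to the green, anchored HaloTag-GFP-PACT protein. This fits the associated work on localized light-induced protein dimerization in living cells.
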