Addgene plasmid #61501: pERB219
Purpose: Const. Halotag-GFP-PACT + mCherry-DHFR
Depositing lab: David Chenoweth & Michael Lampson. Depositing organization: University of Pennsylvania. Publication: Localized light-induced protein dimerization in living cells using a photocaged dimerizer. Ballister ER, Aonbangkhen C, Mayo AM, Lampson MA, Chenoweth DM. Nat Commun. 2014 Nov 17;5:5475. doi: 10.1038/ncomms6475. PubMed 25400104.
Backbone
  Vector backbone: pEM791
  Backbone manufacturer: Dr. Eugene Makeyev
  Vector type: Mammalian Expression
  Selectable markers: Puromycin
Growth in bacteria
  Bacterial resistance: Ampicillin, 100 μg/mL
  Growth temperature: 37°C
  Growth strain: DH5alpha
  Copy number: High Copy
Gene/Insert 1
  Gene/Insert name: HaloTag-GFP-PACT
  Species: H. sapiens (human)
  Tag / fusion protein: HaloTag (N terminal on insert)
Gene/Insert 2
  Gene/Insert name: mCherry-DHFR
  Tag / fusion protein: mCherry (N terminal on insert)
Terms and licenses: Academic/Nonprofit Terms; Industry Terms: Not Available to Industry
How to cite: pERB219 was a gift from David Chenoweth & Michael Lampson (Addgene plasmid # 61501 ; http://n2t.net/addgene:61501 ; RRID:Addgene_61501)
