>Addgene plasmid #61501 | pERB219 | addgene partial sequence | sequence record 102083 | EGFP-N 5'-CGTCGCCGTCCAGCTCGACCAG-3'
GCTCACCATGGTGGCTACGTAACCGGAAATCTCGAGCGTCGACAGCCAGCGCGCGATCTCGCTGCCGATC
AGGTCCGGGTTGTCTTCTTGCAGCAGATTCAGACCCGGGCCGATGTCCACAGCCTTGCAGTTAGGCAGGC
TTTTGGCCAGGCGAGCGGCTTCGGCCGGTGGGATCAGAACGCCTGGGGTGCCCCAGAACAGCAGCTTCGG
GACAGGGGACTGGTGCAGCCAGTCCATGTATTCTTCGACCAGCGCGACGATGTTCGCTGGCTCACCGGCG
ATTGGCAGCTCGTTTGGGAAGCGCCACAGTGGCTCGCGGTCAACAGGATTCAGGAACGGCTCGCGGTAAT
GGTCCATCTCGACTTCAGTCAGCGGGCGGACGACACCCATCGGCAGCGTACCCTCGATAAAAACGTTCTG
ATCGATGATCAGCTTGCGGCCGACGTCGGTGGTGCGGAAGGCCTGGAAGGTCTCGCGGGCAAATTCTGGC
CATTCGTCCCAGGTCGGGATAGGGCGGATGAACTCCATAAATGCAATACCTTTGACGCGCTCTGGATTGC
GCTTGGCCCAGTGGAAACCCAGAGCGGAGCCCCAGTCGTGAATGACCAGGACGACCTCTTCCAGACCCAG
GGCTTCGATGAAGGCATCCATGAAGCGGACGTGGTCGTCGAAGAAATAACCCAGGTCTGGTTTGTCGGAT
TTGCCCATACCGATCAGGTCTGGAGCAATGCAGCGATGGGTCGGTGCAACATGCGGGATGATGTTGCG
