>Addgene plasmid #61501 | pERB219 | addgene partial sequence | sequence record 102084 | mCherry-F 5'-ccccgtaatgcagaagaaga-3'
GAGGACGGCGCCCTGAAGGGCGAGATCAAGCAGAGGCTGAAGCTGAAGGACGGCGGCCACTACGACGCTG
AGGTCAAGACCACCTACAAGGCCAAGAAGCCCGTGCAGCTGCCCGGCGCCTACAACGTCAACATCAAGTT
GGACATCACCTCCCACAACGAGGACTACACCATCGTGGAACAGTACGAACGCGCCGAGGGCCGCCACTCC
ACCGGCGGCATGGACGAGCTGTATAAGGCCGGCCTGGAGTCTAGAATCAGTCTGATTGCGGCGTTAGCGG
TAGATCGCGTTATCGGCATGGAAAACGCCATGCCGTGGAACCTGCCTGCCGATCTCGCCTGGTTTAAACG
CAACACCTTAAATAAACCCGTGATTATGGGCCGCCATACCTGGGAATCAATCGGTCGTCCGTTGCCAGGA
CGCAAAAATATTATCCTCAGCAGTCAACCGGGTACGGACGATCGCGTAACGTGGGTGAAGTCGGTGGATG
AAGCCATCGCGGCGTGTGGTGACGTACCAGAAATCATGGTGATTGGCGGCGGTCGCGTTTATGAACAGTT
CTTGCCAAAAGCGCAAAAACTGTATCTGACGCATATCGACGCAGAAGTGGAAGGCGACACCCATTTCCCG
GATTACGAGCCGGATGACTGGGAATCGGTATTCAGCGAATTCCACGATGCTGATGCGCAGAACTCTCACA
GCTATTGCTTTGAGATTCTGGAGCGGCGGGAACAAAAACTCATCTCAGAAGAGGATCTTTAATTAAGCGC
TCGAGGCGGCCGCAATTCACTCCTCAGGTGCAGGCTGCCTATCA
