>Addgene plasmid #61501 | pERB219 | addgene partial sequence | sequence record 106695 | EGFP-C 5'-CATGGTCCTGCTGGAGTTCGTG-3'
TCCGGTGATGCATCGTATCGATTGCTAGCCAACATTGAAGCCATCATTGCCTCTGAAAAAGAAGTATGGA
ACAGAGAAAAATTGACTCTCCAGAAATCTTTGAAAAGGGCAGAGGCTGAAGTATACAAACTGAAAGCTGA
ACTAAGAAATGACTCTTTACTTCAAACTCTGAGCCCTGATTCTGAACATGTCACTTTAAAGAGAATTTAT
GGTAAATACTTGAGGGCAGAAAGTTTTCGAAAGGCTCTCATTTACCAGAAGAAATACCTGCTGCTGTTAC
TGGGTGGGTTCCAGGAATGTGAAGATGCCACCTTGGCCCTGCTTGCCCGGATGGGGGGGCAGCCAGCTTT
CACGGATCTAGAGGTGATCACCAATCGCCCAAAGGGCTTCACCAGGTTTCGGTCGGCCGTCAGAGTATCC
ATTGCAATTTCCAGAATGAAATTTTTGGTTCGACGGTGGCATCGAGTCACAGGTTCTGTTTCCATCAATA
TTAACAGAGATGGCTTTGGACTGAATCAAGGTGCATCCGGATGACGATAAGCTTAAGGATCCGCCCCTCT
CCCTCCCCCCCCCCTAACGTTACTGGCCGAAG
